Addgene plasmid #66995: HaloTag-A2A-adenosine receptor
Purpose: A2A-adenosine receptor tagged with HaloTag on amino terminus
Depositing lab: Catherine Berlot. Depositing organization: Geisinger Health Center.
Backbone
  Vector backbone: Derived from pHT2
  Backbone manufacturer: Promega
  Backbone size w/o insert (bp): 3988
  Total vector size (bp): 6286
  Vector type: Mammalian Expression
Growth in bacteria
  Bacterial resistance: Ampicillin, 100 μg/mL
  Growth temperature: 37°C
  Growth strain: DH10B
  Copy number: High Copy
Gene/Insert
  Gene/Insert name: HaloTag-A2A-adenosine receptor (alt name: ADORA2A)
  Species: H. sapiens (human)
  Insert size (bp): 2298
  Mutation: The signal sequence from human growth hormone was added to the N-terminus of HaloTag, which was then added to the amino terminus of the A2A-adenosine receptor.
  Entrez Gene: ADORA2A (a.k.a. A2aR, ADORA2, RDC8)
  Promoter: CMV
  Tag / fusion protein: Human Growth hormone Signal Sequence- HaloTag
  Cloning method: Restriction Enzyme; 5′ cloning site NheI (not destroyed); 3′ cloning site NotI (not destroyed)
  Sequencing primers: 5′ CMV Forward; 3′ EBV Reverse
Resource information
  A portion of this plasmid was derived from a plasmid made by: A2A-adenosine receptor cDNA was purchased from Guthrie cDNA Resource Center, Sayre PA (now Missouri S&T cDNA Resource Center, Rolla, MO). HaloTag pHT2 was purchased from Promega.
Terms and licenses: Academic/Nonprofit Terms; Industry Terms: Not Available to Industry
Depositor comments: A2A-adenosine receptor insert (without the signal sequence) can be retrieved using Ngo MIV.
How to cite: HaloTag-A2A-adenosine receptor was a gift from Catherine Berlot (Addgene plasmid # 66995 ; http://n2t.net/addgene:66995 ; RRID:Addgene_66995)
