[The description below was written by a language model from this plasmid's Addgene catalogue record and pLannotate feature annotations shown in this document.]
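Description:
HaloTag-A2A-adenosine receptor is a 6,286 bp mammalian expression plasmid built on a backbone derived from Promega's pHT2 HaloTag vector. It is propagated in E. coli as a high-copy plasmid through a ColE1/pUC-type origin and selected with ampicillin via the β-lactamase (AmpR) gene. An f1 phage origin is also present. The short bom, rop, lacZα and SV40 large T antigen matches in the annotation appear to be backbone remnants rather than functional elements. No mammalian selection marker is annotated, which suggests the plasmid is best suited to transient transfection.

The payload is a single fusion open reading frame of about 2.3 kb, cloned between NheI and NotI sites. It is driven by the human CMV immediate-early enhancer and promoter, followed by a chimeric β-globin/immunoglobulin intron that generally improves transcript processing and expression, and it is terminated by an SV40 polyadenylation signal. A T7 promoter upstream of the insert, and a T3 promoter fragment downstream, could serve for in vitro transcription or as sequencing landmarks. The coding region begins with the human growth hormone signal sequence. Next comes HaloTag, annotated as dhaA because it is an engineered Rhodococcus haloalkane dehalogenase that binds chloroalkane ligands covalently. The human ADORA2A cDNA follows, encoding the Gs-coupled A2A adenosine receptor that stimulates adenylyl cyclase.

Because the N-terminus of a G protein-coupled receptor faces outward, the added signal peptide should direct the HaloTag to the extracellular side. This would allow labelling of the receptor with HaloTag ligands, for example to image or follow receptor localisation, although the record does not describe specific applications. The depositor notes that the receptor insert can be excised with NgoMIV.
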