Features (pLannotate 1.2.2; 17 found; start..end, strand, type, name):
    140..517     +  enhancer       CMV enhancer: human cytomegalovirus immediate early enhancer
    519..718     +  promoter       CMV promoter: human cytomegalovirus (CMV) immediate early promoter
    857..989     +  intron         chimeric intron: chimera between introns from human β-globin and immunoglobulin heavy chain genes
   1034..1052    +  promoter       T7 promoter: promoter for bacteriophage T7 RNA polymerase
   1078..1155    +  sig_peptide    hGH signal sequence: human growth hormone signal sequence
   1180..2058    +  CDS            dhaA: DHAA_RHOSD - Experimental evidence at protein level: Swiss-Prot protein existence level 1. Catalyzes hydrolytic cleavage of carbon-halogen bonds in halogenated aliphatic compounds, leading to the formation of the corresponding primary alcohols, halide ions and protons. Has a broad substrate specificity, which includes primary, secondary and cyclic haloalkanes (chain length > C4). From Rhodococcus sp. (strain TDTM0003).
   2080..3315    +  CDS            ADORA2A: AA2AR_HUMAN - Also known as ADORA2. Experimental evidence at protein level: Swiss-Prot protein existence level 1. Receptor for adenosine (By similarity). The activity of this receptor is mediated by G proteins which activate adenylyl cyclase (By similarity). From Homo sapiens (Human).
   3360..3377    -  promoter       T3 promoter (fragment): promoter for bacteriophage T3 RNA polymerase
   3395..3516    -  polyA_signal   SV40 poly(A) signal: SV40 polyadenylation signal
   3539..3607    -  CDS            large T antigen (fragment): large T antigen from SV40 (simian virus 40)
   3631..3698    +  CDS            lacZα (fragment): LacZα fragment of β-galactosidase; lacZ fragment
   3702..4157    +  rep_origin     f1 ori (sequence partly withheld): f1 bacteriophage origin of replication; arrow indicates direction of (+) strand synthesis
   4158..4257    -  misc_feature   bom (fragment): basis of mobility region from pBR322
   4359..4394    -  CDS            rop (fragment): Rop protein, which maintains plasmids at low copy number; rop
   4489..4593    +  promoter       AmpR promoter: bla
   4594..5454    +  CDS            AmpR: β-lactamase; bla; confers resistance to ampicillin, carbenicillin, and related antibiotics
   5625..6213    +  rep_origin     ori: high-copy-number ColE1/pMB1/pBR322/pUC origin of replication
>Addgene plasmid #66995 | HaloTag-A2A-adenosine receptor | depositor full sequence | sequence record 115422 | HaloTag-A2A-adenosine receptor sequence 6286 bps
TCAATATTGGCCATTAGCCATATTATTCATTGGTTATATAGCATAAATCAATATTGGCTATTGGCCATTG
CATACGTTGTATCTATATCATAATATGTACATTTATATTGGCTCATGTCCAATATGACCGCCATGTTGGC
ATTGATTATTGACTAGTTATTAATAGTAATCAATTACGGGGTCATTAGTTCATAGCCCATATATGGAGTT
CCGCGTTACATAACTTACGGTAAATGGCCCGCCTGGCTGACCGCCCAACGACCCCCGCCCATTGACGTCA
ATAATGACGTATGTTCCCATAGTAACGCCAATAGGGACTTTCCATTGACGTCAATGGGTGGAGTATTTAC
GGTAAACTGCCCACTTGGCAGTACATCAAGTGTATCATATGCCAAGTCCGCCCCCTATTGACGTCAATGA
CGGTAAATGGCCCGCCTGGCATTATGCCCAGTACATGACCTTACGGGACTTTCCTACTTGGCAGTACATC
TACGTATTAGTCATCGCTATTACCATGGTGATGCGGTTTTGGCAGTACACCAATGGGCGTGGATAGCGGT
TTGACTCACGGGGATTTCCAAGTCTCCACCCCATTGACGTCAATGGGAGTTTGTTTTGGCACCAAAATCA
ACGGGACTTTCCAAAATGTCGTAATAACCCCGCCCCGTTGACGCAAATGGGCGGTAGGCGTGTACGGTGG
GAGGTCTATATAAGCAGAGCTCGTTTAGTGAACCGTCAGATCACTAGAAGCTTTATTGCGGTAGTTTATC
ACAGTTAAATTGCTAACGCAGTCAGTGCTTCTGACACAACAGTCTCGAACTTAAGCTGCAGAAGTTGGTC
GTGAGGCACTGGGCAGGTAAGTATCAAGGTTACAAGACAGGTTTAAGGAGACCAATAGAAACTGGGCTTG
TCGAGACAGAGAAGACTCTTGCGTTTCTGATAGGCACCTATTGGTCTTACTGACATCCACTTTGCCTTTC
TCTCCACAGGTGTCCACTCCCAGTTCAATTACAGCTCTTAAGGCTAGAGTACTTAATACGACTCACTATA
GGCTAGCCAGCTGGCGCGGATGCCACCATGGCTACAGGCTCCCGGACGTCCCTGCTCCTGGCTTTTGGCC
TGCTCTGCCTGCCCTGGCTTCAAGAGGGCAGTGCCTTCCCAACCATTCCCTTATCCGGATCCGAAATCGG
TACAGGCTTCCCCTTCGACCCCCATTATGTGGAAGTCCTGGGCGAGCGTATGCACTACGTCGATGTTGGA
CCGCGGGATGGCACGCCTGTGCTGTTCCTGCACGGTAACCCGACCTCGTCCTACCTGTGGCGCAACATCA
TCCCGCATGTAGCACCGAGTCATCGGTGCATTGCTCCAGACCTGATCGGGATGGGAAAATCGGACAAACC
AGACCTCGATTATTTCTTCGACGACCACGTCCGCTACCTCGATGCCTTCATCGAAGCCTTGGGTTTGGAA
GAGGTCGTCCTGGTCATCCACGACTGGGGCTCAGCTCTCGGATTCCACTGGGCCAAGCGCAATCCGGAAC
GGGTCAAAGGTATTGCATGTATGGAATTCATCCGGCCTATCCCGACGTGGGACGAATGGCCAGAATTCGC
CCGTGAGACCTTCCAGGCCTTCCGGACCGCCGACGTCGGCCGAGAGTTGATCATCGATCAGAACGCTTTC
ATCGAGGGTGCGCTCCCGATGGGGGTCGTCCGTCCGCTTACGGAGGTCGAGATGGACCACTATCGCGAGC
CCTTCCTCAAGCCTGTTGACCGAGAGCCACTGTGGCGATTCCCCAACGAGCTGCCCATCGCCGGTGAGCC
CGCGAACATCGTCGCGCTCGTCGAGGCATACATGAACTGGCTGCACCAGTCACCTGTCCCGAAGTTGTTG
TTCTGGGGCACACCCGGCGTACTGATCCCCCCGGCCGAAGCCGCGAGACTTGCCGAAAGCCTCCCCAACT
GCAAGACAGTGGACATCGGCCCGGGATTGTTCTTGCTCCAGGAAGACAACCCGGACCTTATCGGCAGTGA
GATCGCGCGCTGGCTCCCCGGGCTGGCCGGCTCCGGTGGGGGCGGGAGCATGCCCATCATGGGCTCCTCG
GTGTACATCACGGTGGAGCTGGCCATTGCTGTGCTGGCCATCCTGGGCAATGTGCTGGTGTGCTGGGCCG
TGTGGCTCAACAGCAACCTGCAGAACGTCACCAACTACTTTGTGGTGTCACTGGCGGCGGCCGACATCGC
AGTGGGTGTGCTCGCCATCCCCTTTGCCATCACCATCAGCACCGGGTTCTGCGCTGCCTGCCACGGCTGC
CTCTTCATTGCCTGCTTCGTCCTGGTCCTCACGCAGAGCTCCATCTTCAGTCTCCTGGCCATCGCCATTG
ACCGCTACATTGCCATCCGCATCCCGCTCCGGTACAATGGCTTGGTGACCGGCACGAGGGCTAAGGGCAT
CATTGCCATCTGCTGGGTGCTGTCGTTTGCCATCGGCCTGACTCCCATGCTAGGTTGGAACAACTGCGGT
CAGCCAAAGGAGGGCAAGAACCACTCCCAGGGCTGCGGGGAGGGCCAAGTGGCCTGTCTCTTTGAGGATG
TGGTCCCCATGAACTACATGGTGTACTTCAACTTCTTTGCCTGTGTGCTGGTGCCCCTGCTGCTCATGCT
GGGTGTCTATTTGCGGATCTTCCTGGCGGCGCGACGACAGCTGAAGCAGATGGAGAGCCAGCCTCTGCCG
GGGGAGCGGGCACGGTCCACACTGCAGAAGGAGGTCCATGCTGCCAAGTCACTGGCCATCATTGTGGGGC
TCTTTGCCCTCTGCTGGCTGCCCCTACACATCATCAACTGCTTCACTTTCTTCTGCCCCGACTGCAGCCA
CGCCCCTCTCTGGCTCATGTACCTGGCCATCGTCCTCTCCCACACCAATTCGGTTGTGAATCCCTTCATC
TACGCCTACCGTATCCGCGAGTTCCGCCAGACCTTCCGCAAGATCATTCGCAGCCACGTCCTGAGGCAGC
AAGAACCTTTCAAGGCAGCTGGCACCAGTGCCCGGGTCTTGGCAGCTCATGGCAGTGACGGAGAGCAGGT
CAGCCTCCGTCTCAACGGCCACCCGCCAGGAGTGTGGGCCAACGGCAGTGCTCCCCACCCTGAGCGGAGG
CCCAATGGCTACGCCCTGGGGCTGGTGAGTGGAGGGAGTGCCCAAGAGTCCCAGGGGAACACGGGCCTCC
CAGACGTGGAGCTCCTTAGCCATGAGCTCAAGGGAGTGTGCCCAGAGCCCCCTGGCCTAGATGACCCCCT
GGCCCAGGATGGAGCAGGAGTGTCCTGAGGATCCGCCGGCTAATAGTTAATTAAGTAGGCGGCCGCTTCC
CTTTAGTGAGGGTTAATGCTTCGAGCAGACATGATAAGATACATTGATGAGTTTGGACAAACCACAACTA
GAATGCAGTGAAAAAAATGCTTTATTTGTGAAATTTGTGATGCTATTGCTTTATTTGTAACCATTATAAG
CTGCAATAAACAAGTTAACAACAACAATTGCATTCATTTTATGTTTCAGGTTCAGGGGGAGATGTGGGAG
GTTTTTTAAAGCAAGTAAAACCTCTACAAATGTGGTAAAATCCGATAAGGATCGATCCGGGCTGGCGTAA
TAGCGAAGAGGCCCGCACCGATCGCCCTTCCCAACAGTTGCGCAGCCTGAATGGCGAATGG
[124 nt withheld, positions 3702-3825]
CGCG
[88 nt withheld, positions 3830-3917]
A
[49 nt withheld, positions 3919-3967]
CCTTTGACGTTGGAGTCCACGTTCTTT
[37 nt withheld, positions 3995-4031]
ACCCTATCTCGGTCTATTCTTTTGATTTATAAGGGATTTTGCCGATTTCGGCCTATTGGTTAAAAAATGA
GCTGATTTAACAAAAATTTAACGCGAATTTTAACAAAATATTAACGCTTACAATTTCCTGATGCGGTATT
TTCTCCTTACGCATCTGTGCGGTATTTCACACCGCATATGGTGCACTCTCAGTACAATCTGCTCTGATGC
CGCATAGTTAAGCCAGCCCCGACACCCGCCAACACCCGCTGACGCGCCCTGACGGGCTTGTCTGCTCCCG
GCATCCGCTTACAGACAAGCTGTGACCGTCTCCGGGAGCTGCATGTGTCAGAGGTTTTCACCGTCATCAC
CGAAACGCGCGAGACGAAAGGGCCTCGTGATACGCCTATTTTTATAGGTTAATGTCATGATAATAATGGT
TTCTTAGACGTCAGGTGGCACTTTTCGGGGAAATGTGCGCGGAACCCCTATTTGTTTATTTTTCTAAATA
CATTCAAATATGTATCCGCTCATGAGACAATAACCCTGATAAATGCTTCAATAATATTGAAAAAGGAAGA
GTATGAGTATTCAACATTTCCGTGTCGCCCTTATTCCCTTTTTTGCGGCATTTTGCCTTCCTGTTTTTGC
TCACCCAGAAACGCTGGTGAAAGTAAAAGATGCTGAAGATCAGTTGGGTGCACGAGTGGGTTACATCGAA
CTGGATCTCAACAGCGGTAAGATCCTTGAGAGTTTTCGCCCCGAAGAACGTTTTCCAATGATGAGCACTT
TTAAAGTTCTGCTATGTGGCGCGGTATTATCCCGTATTGACGCCGGGCAAGAGCAACTCGGTCGCCGCAT
ACACTATTCTCAGAATGACTTGGTTGAGTACTCACCAGTCACAGAAAAGCATCTTACGGATGGCATGACA
GTAAGAGAATTATGCAGTGCTGCCATAACCATGAGTGATAACACTGCGGCCAACTTACTTCTGACAACGA
TCGGAGGACCGAAGGAGCTAACCGCTTTTTTGCACAACATGGGGGATCATGTAACTCGCCTTGATCGTTG
GGAACCGGAGCTGAATGAAGCCATACCAAACGACGAGCGTGACACCACGATGCCTGTAGCAATGGCAACA
ACGTTGCGCAAACTATTAACTGGCGAACTACTTACTCTAGCTTCCCGGCAACAATTAATAGACTGGATGG
AGGCGGATAAAGTTGCAGGACCACTTCTGCGCTCGGCCCTTCCGGCTGGCTGGTTTATTGCTGATAAATC
TGGAGCCGGTGAGCGTGGGTCTCGCGGTATCATTGCAGCACTGGGGCCAGATGGTAAGCCCTCCCGTATC
GTAGTTATCTACACGACGGGGAGTCAGGCAACTATGGATGAACGAAATAGACAGATCGCTGAGATAGGTG
CCTCACTGATTAAGCATTGGTAACTGTCAGACCAAGTTTACTCATATATACTTTAGATTGATTTAAAACT
TCATTTTTAATTTAAAAGGATCTAGGTGAAGATCCTTTTTGATAATCTCATGACCAAAATCCCTTAACGT
GAGTTTTCGTTCCACTGAGCGTCAGACCCCGTAGAAAAGATCAAAGGATCTTCTTGAGATCCTTTTTTTC
TGCGCGTAATCTGCTGCTTGCAAACAAAAAAACCACCGCTACCAGCGGTGGTTTGTTTGCCGGATCAAGA
GCTACCAACTCTTTTTCCGAAGGTAACTGGCTTCAGCAGAGCGCAGATACCAAATACTGTTCTTCTAGTG
TAGCCGTAGTTAGGCCACCACTTCAAGAACTCTGTAGCACCGCCTACATACCTCGCTCTGCTAATCCTGT
TACCAGTGGCTGCTGCCAGTGGCGATAAGTCGTGTCTTACCGGGTTGGACTCAAGACGATAGTTACCGGA
TAAGGCGCAGCGGTCGGGCTGAACGGGGGGTTCGTGCACACAGCCCAGCTTGGAGCGAACGACCTACACC
GAACTGAGATACCTACAGCGTGAGCTATGAGAAAGCGCCACGCTTCCCGAAGGGAGAAAGGCGGACAGGT
ATCCGGTAAGCGGCAGGGTCGGAACAGGAGAGCGCACGAGGGAGCTTCCAGGGGGAAACGCCTGGTATCT
TTATAGTCCTGTCGGGTTTCGCCACCTCTGACTTGAGCGTCGATTTTTGTGATGCTCGTCAGGGGGGCGG
AGCCTATGGAAAAACGCCAGCAACGCGGCCTTTTTACGGTTCCTGGCCTTTTGCTGGCCTTTTGCTCACA
TGGCTCGACAGATCT
