>Addgene plasmid #66995 | HaloTag-A2A-adenosine receptor | addgene partial sequence | sequence record 118934 | CMV-F 5'-CGCAAATGGGCGGTAGGCGTG-3'
CCGTCAGATCACTAGAAGCTTTATTGCGGTAGTTTATCACAGTTAAATTGCTAACGCAGTCAGTGCTTCT
GACACAACAGTCTCGAACTTAAGCTGCAGAAGTTGGTCGTGAGGCACTGGGCAGGTAAGTATCAAGGTTA
CAAGACAGGTTTAAGGAGACCAATAGAAACTGGGCTTGTCGAGACAGAGAAGACTCTTGCGTTTCTGATA
GGCACCTATTGGTCTTACTGACATCCACTTTGCCTTTCTCTCCACAGGTGTCCACTCCCAGTTCAATTAC
AGCTCTTAAGGCTAGAGTACTTAATACGACTCACTATAGGCTAGCCAGCTGGCGCGGATGCCACCATGGC
TACAGGCTCCCGGACGTCCCTGCTCCTGGCTTTTGGCCTGCTCTGCCTGCCCTGGCTTCAAGAGGGCAGT
GCCTTCCCAACCATTCCCTTATCCGGATCCGAAATCGGTACAGGCTTCCCCTTCGACCCCCATTATGTGG
AAGTCCTGGGCGAGCGTATGCACTACGTCGATGTTGGACCGCGGGATGGCACGCCTGTGCTGTTCCTGCA
CGGTAACCCGACCTCGTCCTACCTGTGGCGCAACATCATCCCGCATGTAGCACCGAGTCATCGGTGCATT
GCTCCAGACCTGATCGGGATGGGAAAATCGGACAAACCAGACCTCGATTATTTCTTCGACGACCACGTCC
GCTACCTCGATGCCTTCATCGAAGCCTTGGGTTTGGAAGAGGTCGTCCTGGTCATCCACGACTGGGGCTC
AGCTCTCGGATTCCACTGGGCCAAGCGCAATCCGGAACGGGTCAAAGGTATTG
