>Addgene plasmid #66995 | HaloTag-A2A-adenosine receptor | addgene partial sequence | sequence record 118935 | EBV-rev 5'-GTGGTTTGTCCAAACTCATC-3'
CCCTCACTAAAGGGAAGCGGCCGCCTACTTAATTAACTATTAGCCGGCGGATCCTCAGGACACTCCTGCT
CCATCCTGGGCCAGGGGGTCATCTAGGCCAGGGGGCTCTGGGCACACTCCCTTGAGCTCATGGCTAAGGA
GCTCCACGTCTGGGAGGCCCGTGTTCCCCTGGGACTCTTGGGCACTCCCTCCACTCACCAGCCCCAGGGC
GTAGCCATTGGGCCTCCGCTCAGGGTGGGGAGCACTGCCGTTGGCCCACACTCCTGGCGGGTGGCCGTTG
AGACGGAGGCTGACCTGCTCTCCGTCACTGCCATGAGCTGCCAAGACCCGGGCACTGGTGCCAGCTGCCT
TGAAAGGTTCTTGCTGCCTCAGGACGTGGCTGCGAATGATCTTGCGGAAGGTCTGGCGGAACTCGCGGAT
ACGGTAGGCGTAGATGAAGGGATTCACAACCGAATTGGTGTGGGAGAGGACGATGGCCAGGTACATGAGC
CAGAGAGGGGCGTGGCTGCAGTCGGGGCAGAAGAAAGTGAAGCAGTTGATGATGTGTAGGGGCAGCCAGC
AGAGGGCAAAGAGCCCCACAATGATGGCCAGTGACTTGGCAGCATGGACCTCCTTCTGCAGTGTGGACCG
TGCCCGCTCCCCCGGCAGAGGCTGGCTCTCCATCTGCTTCAGCTGTCGTCGCGCCGCCAGGAAGATCCGC
AAATAGACACCCAGCATGAGCAGCAGGGGCACCAGCACACAGGCAAAGAAGTTGAAGTACACCATGTAGT
TCATGGGGACCACATCCTCAAAGAGACAGGCCACTTGGCCCTCCCCGCAGCCCTGGGAGT
